>Addgene plasmid #144544 | TFORF3068 | addgene full sequence | sequence record 404235 | Addgene NGS Result
TTAATGTAGTCTTATGCAATACTCTTGTAGTCTTGCAACATGGTAACGATGAGTTAGCAACATGCCTTAC
AAGGAGAGAAAAAGCACCGTGCATGCCGATTGGTGGAAGTAAGGTGGTACGATCGTGCCTTATTAGGAAG
GCAACAGACGGGTCTGACATGGATTGGACGAACCACTGAATTGCCGCATTGCAGAGATATTGTATTTAAG
TGCCTAGCTCGATACATAAACGGGTCTCTCTGGTTAGACCAGATCTGAGCCTGGGAGCTCTCTGGCTAAC
TAGGGAACCCACTGCTTAAGCCTCAATAAAGCTTGCCTTGAGTGCTTCAAGTAGTGTGTGCCCGTCTGTT
GTGTGACTCTGGTAACTAGAGATCCCTCAGACCCTTTTAGTCAGTGTGGAAAATCTCTAGCAGTGGCGCC
CGAACAGGGACTTGAAAGCGAAAGGGAAACCAGAGGAGCTCTCTCGACGCAGGACTCGGCTTGCTGAAGC
GCGCACGGCAAGAGGCGAGGGGCGGCGACTGGTGAGTACGCCAAAAATTTTGACTAGCGGAGGCTAGAAG
GAGAGAGATGGGTGCGAGAGCGTCAGTATTAAGCGGGGGAGAATTAGATCGCGATGGGAAAAAATTCGGT
TAAGGCCAGGGGGAAAGAAAAAATATAAATTAAAACATATAGTATGGGCAAGCAGGGAGCTAGAACGATT
CGCAGTTAATCCTGGCCTGTTAGAAACATCAGAAGGCTGTAGACAAATACTGGGACAGCTACAACCATCC
CTTCAGACAGGATCAGAAGAACTTAGATCATTATATAATACAGTAGCAACCCTCTATTGTGTGCATCAAA
GGATAGAGATAAAAGACACCAAGGAAGCTTTAGACAAGATAGAGGAAGAGCAAAACAAAAGTAAGACCAC
CGCACAGCAAGCGGCCGCTGATCTTCAGACCTGGAGGAGGAGATATGAGGGACAATTGGAGAAGTGAATT
ATATAAATATAAAGTAGTAAAAATTGAACCATTAGGAGTAGCACCCACCAAGGCAAAGAGAAGAGTGGTG
CAGAGAGAAAAAAGAGCAGTGGGAATAGGAGCTTTGTTCCTTGGGTTCTTGGGAGCAGCAGGAAGCACTA
TGGGCGCAGCGTCAATGACGCTGACGGTACAGGCCAGACAATTATTGTCTGGTATAGTGCAGCAGCAGAA
CAATTTGCTGAGGGCTATTGAGGCGCAACAGCATCTGTTGCAACTCACAGTCTGGGGCATCAAGCAGCTC
CAGGCAAGAATCCTGGCTGTGGAAAGATACCTAAAGGATCAACAGCTCCTGGGGATTTGGGGTTGCTCTG
GAAAACTCATTTGCACCACTGCTGTGCCTTGGAATGCTAGTTGGAGTAATAAATCTCTGGAACAGATTTG
GAATCACACGACCTGGATGGAGTGGGACAGAGAAATTAACAATTACACAAGCTTAATACACTCCTTAATT
GAAGAATCGCAAAACCAGCAAGAAAAGAATGAACAAGAATTATTGGAATTAGATAAATGGGCAAGTTTGT
GGAATTGGTTTAACATAACAAATTGGCTGTGGTATATAAAATTATTCATAATGATAGTAGGAGGCTTGGT
AGGTTTAAGAATAGTTTTTGCTGTACTTTCTATAGTGAATAGAGTTAGGCAGGGATATTCACCATTATCG
TTTCAGACCCACCTCCCAACCCCGAGGGGACCCATGCATTGCATCTCAATTAGTCAGCAACCAGGTGTGG
AAAGTCCCCAGGCTCCCCAGCAGGCAGAAGTATGCAAAGCATGCGTCTCAATTAGTCAGCAACCATAGTC
CCGCCCCTAACTCCGCCCATCCCGCCCCTAACTCCGCCCAGTTCCGCCCATTCTCCGCCCCATGGCTGAC
TAATTTTTTTTATTTATGCAGAGGCCGAGGCCGCCTCGGCCTCTGAGCTATTCCAGAAGTAGTGAGGAGG
CTTTTTTGGAGGCCTAGGCTTTTGCAAAAAGCTTTCTAGAGGTACCACCGGAGCTTACCATGACCGAGTA
CAAGCCCACGGTGCGCCTCGCCACCCGCGACGACGTCCCCAGGGCCGTACGCACCCTCGCCGCCGCGTTC
GCCGACTACCCCGCCACGCGCCACACCGTCGATCCGGACCGCCACATCGAGCGGGTCACCGAGCTGCAAG
AACTCTTCCTCACGCGCGTCGGGCTCGACATCGGCAAGGTGTGGGTCGCGGACGACGGCGCCGCCGTGGC
GGTCTGGACCACGCCGGAGAGCGTCGAAGCGGGGGCGGTGTTCGCCGAGATCGGCCCGCGCATGGCCGAG
TTGAGCGGTTCCCGGCTGGCCGCGCAGCAACAGATGGAAGGCCTCCTGGCGCCGCACCGGCCCAAGGAGC
CCGCGTGGTTCCTGGCCACCGTCGGCGTCTCGCCCGACCACCAGGGCAAGGGTCTGGGCAGCGCCGTCGT
GCTCCCCGGAGTGGAGGCGGCCGAGCGCGCCGGGGTGCCCGCCTTCCTGGAGACCTCCGCGCCCCGCAAC
CTCCCCTTCTACGAGCGGCTCGGCTTCACCGTCACCGCCGACGTCGAGGTGCCCGAAGGACCGCGCACCT
GGTGCATGACCCGCAAGCCCGGTGCCAGTTAACGAATTCTAGATCTTGAGACAAATGGCAGTATTCATCC
ACAATTTTAAAAGAAAAGGGGGGATTGGGGGGTACAGTGCAGGGGAAAGAATAGTAGACATAATAGCAAC
AGACATACAAACTAAAGAATTACAAAAACAAATTACAAAAATTCAAAATTTTCGGGTTTATTACAGGGAC
AGCAGAGATCCACTTTGGCGCCGGCTCGAGGCCTGCAGGTGCAAAGATGGATAAAGTTTTAAACAGAGAG
GAATCTTTGCAGCTAATGGACCTTCTAGGTCTTGAAAGGAGTGGGAATTGGCTCCGGTGCCCGTCAGTGG
GCAGAGCGCACATCGCCCACAGTCCCCGAGAAGTTGGGGGGAGGGGTCGGCAATTGAACCGGTGCCTAGA
GAAGGTGGCGCGGGGTAAACTGGGAAAGTGATGTCGTGTACTGGCTCCGCCTTTTTCCCGAGGGTGGGGG
AGAACCGTATATAAGTGCAGTAGTCGCCGTGAACGTTCTTTTTCGCAACGGGTTTGCCGCCAGAACACAG
GTAAGTGCCGTGTGTGGTTCCCGCGGGCCTGGCCTCTTTACGGGTTATGGCCCTTGCGTGCCTTGAATTA
CTTCCACCTGGCTGCAGTACGTGATTCTTGATCCCGAGCTTCGGGTTGGAAGTGGGTGGGAGAGTTCGAG
GCCTTGCGCTTAAGGAGCCCCTTCGCCTCGTGCTTGAGTTGAGGCCTGGCCTGGGCGCTGGGGCCGCCGC
GTGCGAATCTGGTGGCACCTTCGCGCCTGTCTCGCTGCTTTCGATAAGTCTCTAGCCATTTAAAATTTTT
GATGACCTGCTGCGACGCTTTTTTTCTGGCAAGATAGTCTTGTAAATGCGGGCCAAGATCTGCACACTGG
TATTTCGGTTTTTGGGGCCGCGGGCGGCGACGGGGCCCGTGCGTCCCAGCGCACATGTTCGGCGAGGCGG
GGCCTGCGAGCGCGGCCACCGAGAATCGGACGGGGGTAGTCTCAAGCTGGCCGGCCTGCTCTGGTGCCTG
GCCTCGCGCCGCCGTGTATCGCCCCGCCCTGGGCGGCAAGGCTGGCCCGGTCGGCACCAGTTGCGTGAGC
GGAAAGATGGCCGCTTCCCGGCCCTGCTGCAGGGAGCTCAAAATGGAGGACGCGGCGCTCGGGAGAGCGG
GCGGGTGAGTCACCCACACAAAGGAAAAGGGCCTTTCCGTCCTCAGCCGTCGCTTCATGTGACTCCACGG
AGTACCGGGCGCCGTCCAGGCACCTCGATTAGTTCTCGAGCTTTTGGAGTACGTCGTCTTTAGGTTGGGG
GGAGGGGTTTTATGCGATGGAGTTTCCCCACACTGAGTGGGTGGAGACTGAAGTTAGGCCAGCTTGGCAC
TTGATGTAATTCTCCTTGGAATTTGCCCTTTTTGAGTTTGGATCTTGGTTCATTCTCAAGCCTCAGACAG
TGGTTCAAAGTTTTTTTCTTCCATTTCAGGTGTCGTGAGGCTAGCATCGATTGATCAACAAGTTTGTACA
AAAAAGTTGGCACCATGGCTTCTGACCTAGAGAGTAGCCTCACCTCCATAGACTGGCTCCCCCAGCTGAC
CCTCCGAGCTACCATTGAGAAGCTTGGAAGTGCCTCCCAGGCTGGGCCTCCCGGGAGCAGCCGCAAGTGT
TCACCAGGGTCACCCACAGATCCTAATGCCACCCTGAGCAAAGACGAGGCAGCAGTGCACCAGGACGGCA
AGCCACGATACAGCTATGCCACTCTCATCACCTATGCCATCAACTCCTCTCCAGCCAAGAAGATGACCCT
CAGCGAGATTTACCGCTGGATCTGTGATAACTTCCCCTATTACAAGAATGCTGGCATTGGTTGGAAGAAT
TCAATACGGCACAACCTTTCTCTCAACAAGTGTTTCCGGAAGGTGCCCAGACCTCGGGATGACCCTGGGA
AGGGTTCCTATTGGACAATTGACACCTGCCCTGACATTTCCCGAAAGAGAAGACACCCTCCAGATGATGA
TCTGTCCCAAGACTCACCAGAACAGGAGGCAAGCAAGAGCCCACGGGGAGGCGTTGCAGGGAGTGGAGAA
GCCTCACTGCCTCCTGAGGGGAATCCGCAGATGTCACTTCAGAGCCCCACATCTATAGCCAGCTACAGCC
AGGGCACAGGATCTGTGGATGGTGGAGCAGTGGCAGCAGGGGCTTCAGGCCGAGAAAGTGCTGAGGGTCC
CCCTCCCCTCTATAACACCAACCATGACTTTAAATTCTCCTACTCAGAGATCAACTTTCAGGATCTAAGC
TGGTCCTTCCGCAACCTCTATAAGTCCATGCTGGAGAAGTCCTCTTCCTCCTCTCAGCACGGCTTTTCTT
CTCTCCTGGGGGACATCCCACCCTCGAACAACTACTACATGTATCAGCAGCAGCAGCCACCGCCACCTCA
ACAGCAGCAGCAGCAGCAGCAGCCGCCACAGCCACCTCCCCAGCAGTCCCAGCCACAGCAGCAGCAGGCA
CCTGCCCAGGGCCCCTCAGCTGTAGGGGGTGCTCCTCCACTGCACACCCCAAGCACAGATGGTTGTACCC
CACCAGGGGGAAAGCAAGCTGGGGCGGAAGGCTATGGGCCTCCCCCTGTAATGGCCATGCATCCACCCCC
GCTGCAGCATGGAGGCTACCACCCTCATCAGCACCATCCCCACTCCCACCCTGCCCAGCAGCCACCACCT
CCACAGCCACAGGCACAAGGCCAGGCTCCCATCAACAACACTGGCTTTGCCTTTCCTTCTGACTGGTGCT
CTAATATTGACTCTTTAAAGGAAAGCTTCAAGATGGTGAATCGGCTCAATTGGTCCAGCATTGAGCAGTC
ACAATTCTCAGAACTGATGGAGAGTCTACGACAGGCAGAGCAGAAGAACTGGACCCTCGACCAGCATCAC
ATTGCCAATCTGTGTGACTCCCTCAACCACTTCCTTACTCAGACTGGTCACGTGCCCCCTCAAGGGGGTA
CCCACCGCCCACCAGCCCCTGCCCGTATTGCTGACTCCTGTGCCCTCACCAGTGGCAAACAGGAGTCAGC
CATGAGCCAAGTGAACTCTTATGGGCACCCACAAGCTCCCCACCTCTACCCTGGCCCATCACCAATGTAC
CCAATCCCCACCCAGGACTCAGCAGGATACAATCGCCCAGCACACCATATGGTCCCTCGGCCATCAGTGC
CACCTCCTGGTGCCAATGAGGAGATCCCTGATGACTTCGACTGGGACTTGATCACTTTGCCAACTTTCTT
GTACAAAGTGGTTGATATCGGTAAGCCTATCCCTAACCCTCTCCTCGGTCTCGATTCTACGTAGTAATGA
ACTAGTCCGTAACTTGAAAGTATTTCGATTTCTTGGCTTTATATATCTTGTGGAAAGGACGAGGTAGCAA
GTGCAGTCAGCTCCGGACGCGTTAAGTCGACAATCAACCTCTGGATTACAAAATTTGTGAAAGATTGACT
GGTATTCTTAACTATGTTGCTCCTTTTACGCTATGTGGATACGCTGCTTTAATGCCTTTGTATCATGCTA
TTGCTTCCCGTATGGCTTTCATTTTCTCCTCCTTGTATAAATCCTGGTTGCTGTCTCTTTATGAGGAGTT
GTGGCCCGTTGTCAGGCAACGTGGCGTGGTGTGCACTGTGTTTGCTGACGCAACCCCCACTGGTTGGGGC
ATTGCCACCACCTGTCAGCTCCTTTCCGGGACTTTCGCTTTCCCCCTCCCTATTGCCACGGCGGAACTCA
TCGCCGCCTGCCTTGCCCGCTGCTGGACAGGGGCTCGGCTGTTGGGCACTGACAATTCCGTGGTGTTGTC
GGGGAAATCATCGTCCTTTCCTTGGCTGCTCGCCTGTGTTGCCACCTGGATTCTGCGCGGGACGTCCTTC
TGCTACGTCCCTTCGGCCCTCAATCCAGCGGACCTTCCTTCCCGCGGCCTGCTGCCGGCTCTGCGGCCTC
TTCCGCGTCTTCGCCTTCGCCCTCAGACGAGTCGGATCTCCCTTTGGGCCGCCTCCCCGCGTCGACTTTA
AGACCAATGACTTACAAGGCAGCTGTAGATCTTAGCCACTTTTTAAAAGAAAAGGGGGGACTGGAAGGGC
TAATTCACTCCCAACGAAGACAAGATCTGCTTTTTGCTTGTACTGGGTCTCTCTGGTTAGACCAGATCTG
AGCCTGGGAGCTCTCTGGCTAACTAGGGAACCCACTGCTTAAGCCTCAATAAAGCTTGCCTTGAGTGCTT
CAAGTAGTGTGTGCCCGTCTGTTGTGTGACTCTGGTAACTAGAGATCCCTCAGACCCTTTTAGTCAGTGT
GGAAAATCTCTAGCAGTACGTATAGTAGTTCATGTCATCTTATTATTCAGTATTTATAACTTGCAAAGAA
ATGAATATCAGAGAGTGAGAGGAACTTGTTTATTGCAGCTTATAATGGTTACAAATAAAGCAATAGCATC
ACAAATTTCACAAATAAAGCATTTTTTTCACTGCATTCTAGTTGTGGTTTGTCCAAACTCATCAATGTAT
CTTATCATGTCTGGCTCTAGCTATCCCGCCCCTAACTCCGCCCATCCCGCCCCTAACTCCGCCCAGTTCC
GCCCATTCTCCGCCCCATGGCTGACTAATTTTTTTTATTTATGCAGAGGCCGAGGCCGCCTCGGCCTCTG
AGCTATTCCAGAAGTAGTGAGGAGGCTTTTTTGGAGGCCTAGGGACGTACCCAATTCGCCCTATAGTGAG
TCGTATTACGCGCGCTCACTGGCCGTCGTTTTACAACGTCGTGACTGGGAAAACCCTGGCGTTACCCAAC
TTAATCGCCTTGCAGCACATCCCCCTTTCGCCAGCTGGCGTAATAGCGAAGAGGCCCGCACCGATCGCCC
TTCCCAACAGTTGCGCAGCCTGAATGGCGAATGGG
[124 nt withheld, positions 7526-7649]
C
[91 nt withheld, positions 7651-7741]
A
[49 nt withheld, positions 7743-7791]
CCTTTGACGTTGGAGTCCACGTTCTTT
[37 nt withheld, positions 7819-7855]
ACCCTATCTCGGTCTATTCTTTTGATTTATAAGGGATTTTGCCGATTTCGGCCTATTGGTTAAAAAATGA
GCTGATTTAACAAAAATTTAACGCGAATTTTAACAAAATATTAACGCTTACAATTTAGGTGGCACTTTTC
GGGGAAATGTGCGCGGAACCCCTATTTGTTTATTTTTCTAAATACATTCAAATATGTATCCGCTCATGAG
ACAATAACCCTGATAAATGCTTCAATAATATTGAAAAAGGAAGAGTATGAGTATTCAACATTTCCGTGTC
GCCCTTATTCCCTTTTTTGCGGCATTTTGCCTTCCTGTTTTTGCTCACCCAGAAACGCTGGTGAAAGTAA
AAGATGCTGAAGATCAGTTGGGTGCACGAGTGGGTTACATCGAACTGGATCTCAACAGCGGTAAGATCCT
TGAGAGTTTTCGCCCCGAAGAACGTTTTCCAATGATGAGCACTTTTAAAGTTCTGCTATGTGGCGCGGTA
TTATCCCGTATTGACGCCGGGCAAGAGCAACTCGGTCGCCGCATACACTATTCTCAGAATGACTTGGTTG
AGTACTCACCAGTCACAGAAAAGCATCTTACGGATGGCATGACAGTAAGAGAATTATGCAGTGCTGCCAT
AACCATGAGTGATAACACTGCGGCCAACTTACTTCTGACAACGATCGGAGGACCGAAGGAGCTAACCGCT
TTTTTGCACAACATGGGGGATCATGTAACTCGCCTTGATCGTTGGGAACCGGAGCTGAATGAAGCCATAC
CAAACGACGAGCGTGACACCACGATGCCTGTAGCAATGGCAACAACGTTGCGCAAACTATTAACTGGCGA
ACTACTTACTCTAGCTTCCCGGCAACAATTAATAGACTGGATGGAGGCGGATAAAGTTGCAGGACCACTT
CTGCGCTCGGCCCTTCCGGCTGGCTGGTTTATTGCTGATAAATCTGGAGCCGGTGAGCGTGGGTCTCGCG
GTATCATTGCAGCACTGGGGCCAGATGGTAAGCCCTCCCGTATCGTAGTTATCTACACGACGGGGAGTCA
GGCAACTATGGATGAACGAAATAGACAGATCGCTGAGATAGGTGCCTCACTGATTAAGCATTGGTAACTG
TCAGACCAAGTTTACTCATATATACTTTAGATTGATTTAAAACTTCATTTTTAATTTAAAAGGATCTAGG
TGAAGATCCTTTTTGATAATCTCATGACCAAAATCCCTTAACGTGAGTTTTCGTTCCACTGAGCGTCAGA
CCCCGTAGAAAAGATCAAAGGATCTTCTTGAGATCCTTTTTTTCTGCGCGTAATCTGCTGCTTGCAAACA
AAAAAACCACCGCTACCAGCGGTGGTTTGTTTGCCGGATCAAGAGCTACCAACTCTTTTTCCGAAGGTAA
CTGGCTTCAGCAGAGCGCAGATACCAAATACTGTTCTTCTAGTGTAGCCGTAGTTAGGCCACCACTTCAA
GAACTCTGTAGCACCGCCTACATACCTCGCTCTGCTAATCCTGTTACCAGTGGCTGCTGCCAGTGGCGAT
AAGTCGTGTCTTACCGGGTTGGACTCAAGACGATAGTTACCGGATAAGGCGCAGCGGTCGGGCTGAACGG
GGGGTTCGTGCACACAGCCCAGCTTGGAGCGAACGACCTACACCGAACTGAGATACCTACAGCGTGAGCT
ATGAGAAAGCGCCACGCTTCCCGAAGGGAGAAAGGCGGACAGGTATCCGGTAAGCGGCAGGGTCGGAACA
GGAGAGCGCACGAGGGAGCTTCCAGGGGGAAACGCCTGGTATCTTTATAGTCCTGTCGGGTTTCGCCACC
TCTGACTTGAGCGTCGATTTTTGTGATGCTCGTCAGGGGGGCGGAGCCTATGGAAAAACGCCAGCAACGC
GGCCTTTTTACGGTTCCTGGCCTTTTGCTGGCCTTTTGCTCACATGTTCTTTCCTGCGTTATCCCCTGAT
TCTGTGGATAACCGTATTACCGCCTTTGAGTGAGCTGATACCGCTCGCCGCAGCCGAACGACCGAGCGCA
GCGAGTCAGTGAGCGAGGAAGCGGAAGAGCGCCCAATACGCAAACCGCCTCTCCCCGCGCGTTGGCCGAT
TCATTAATGCAGCTGGCACGACAGGTTTCCCGACTGGAAAGCGGGCAGTGAGCGCAACGCAATTAATGTG
AGTTAGCTCACTCATTAGGCACCCCAGGCTTTACACTTTATGCTTCCGGCTCGTATGTTGTGTGGAATTG
TGAGCGGATAACAATTTCACACAGGAAACAGCTATGACCATGATTACGCCAAGCGCGCAATTAACCCTCA
CTAAAGGGAACAAAAGCTGGAGCTGCAAGC
Features (pLannotate 1.2.2; 34 found; start..end, strand, type, name):
      5..231     +  promoter       RSV promoter: Rous sarcoma virus enhancer/promoter
    232..412     +  LTR            5' LTR (truncated): truncated 5' long terminal repeat (LTR) from HIV-1
    459..584     +  misc_feature   HIV-1 Ψ: packaging signal of human immunodeficiency virus type 1
    568..931     +  CDS            HIV-1 gag (fragment): gag protein from human immunodeficiency virus 1; gag
   1077..1310    +  misc_feature   RRE: The Rev response element (RRE) of HIV-1 allows for Rev-dependent mRNA export from the nucleus to the cytoplasm.
   1687..1713    +  CDS            Rev (fragment): human immunodeficiency virus 1 (HIV-1) Rev protein; rev; enhances nuclear export of unspliced and incompletely spliced viral mRNAs
   1720..1743    +  promoter       SV40 promoter (fragment): SV40 early promoter
   1744..1815    +  promoter       SV40 promoter (fragment): SV40 enhancer and early promoter
   1839..1974    +  rep_origin     SV40 ori: SV40 origin of replication
   2020..2616    +  CDS            PuroR (fragment): puromycin N-acetyltransferase; pac from Streptomyces; confers resistance to puromycin
   2665..2782    +  misc_feature   cPPT/CTS: central polypurine tract and central termination sequence of HIV-1
   2847..2913    +  CDS            small t antigen (fragment): SV40 (simian virus 40) small t antigen
   2920..4098    +  promoter       EF-1α promoter: strong constitutive promoter for human elongation factor EF-1α
   4119..4136    +  protein_bind   attB1 (fragment): mutant version of attB; core recombination site for the Gateway® BP reaction BP Clonase™
   4145..5866    +  CDS            FOXJ2: FOXJ2_HUMAN - Also known as FHX. Experimental evidence at protein level: Swiss-Prot protein existence level 1. [Isoform FOXJ2.S]: Transcriptional activator. From Homo sapiens (Human).
   5874..5891    -  protein_bind   attB2 (fragment): mutant version of attB; core recombination site for the Gateway® BP reaction BP Clonase™
   5900..5941    +  CDS            V5 tag: epitope tag from simian virus 5
   5957..6010    +  promoter       U6 promoter (fragment): RNA polymerase III promoter for human U6 snRNA
   6052..6640    +  misc_feature   WPRE: woodchuck hepatitis virus posttranscriptional regulatory element
   6691..6710    +  misc_feature   cPPT/CTS (fragment): central polypurine tract and central termination sequence of HIV-1
   6712..6945    +  LTR            3' LTR (ΔU3): self-inactivating 3' long terminal repeat (LTR) from HIV-1
   7023..7144    +  polyA_signal   SV40 poly(A) signal: SV40 polyadenylation signal
   7184..7319    +  rep_origin     SV40 ori: SV40 origin of replication
   7340..7358    -  promoter       T7 promoter: promoter for bacteriophage T7 RNA polymerase
   7366..7521    +  CDS            lacZα (fragment): LacZα fragment of β-galactosidase; lacZ fragment
   7526..7954    +  rep_origin     f1 ori (sequence partly withheld): f1 bacteriophage origin of replication; arrow indicates direction of (+) strand synthesis
   8007..8111    +  promoter       AmpR promoter: bla
   8112..8972    +  CDS            AmpR: β-lactamase; bla; confers resistance to ampicillin, carbenicillin, and related antibiotics
   9143..9731    +  rep_origin     ori: high-copy-number ColE1/pMB1/pBR322/pUC origin of replication
   9914..10006   +  CDS            lacI (fragment): lac repressor; lacI; The lac repressor binds to the lac operator to inhibit transcription in E. coli. This inhibition can be relieved by adding lactose or isopropyl-β-D-thiogalactopyranoside (IPTG).
  10019..10040   +  protein_bind   CAP binding site: CAP binding activates transcription in the presence of cAMP. E. coli catabolite activator protein
  10055..10085   +  promoter       lac promoter: promoter for the E. coli lac operon
  10093..10109   +  protein_bind   lac operator: The lac repressor binds to the lac operator to inhibit transcription in E. coli. This inhibition can be relieved by adding lactose or isopropyl-β-D-thiogalactopyranoside (IPTG). lac repressor encoded by lacI
  10154..10172   +  promoter       T3 promoter: promoter for bacteriophage T3 RNA polymerase
