[The description below was written by a language model from this plasmid's Addgene catalogue record and pLannotate feature annotations shown in this document.]
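Description:
TFORF3068 is a third-generation-style, self-inactivating lentiviral expression plasmid built on the pLX_TRC317 backbone and carrying the human transcription factor FOXJ2 (also known as FHX) as its open reading frame. It belongs to a barcoded collection of transcription factor ORFs. Each clone has a unique 24-bp barcode so that the factor delivered to a cell can be identified in pooled overexpression screens. In bacteria the plasmid replicates from a high-copy ColE1/pUC-type origin and is selected with ampicillin through the bla gene. An f1 origin and residual lac, T7 and T3 elements from the cloning backbone are also present. The depositor notes that the plasmid may recombine, as can happen with LTR-containing vectors.

The viral genome is transcribed from an RSV promoter fused to a truncated HIV-1 5' LTR, followed by the Ψ packaging signal with a gag fragment, the RRE for Rev-dependent nuclear export, and a cPPT/CTS. It ends in a ΔU3 3' LTR, which inactivates the LTR promoter after integration, and is followed by an SV40 poly(A) signal. Within this unit, an SV40 early promoter drives a puromycin N-acetyltransferase gene for selecting transduced mammalian cells. The EF-1α promoter separately drives FOXJ2. The ORF was inserted by Gateway cloning, leaving flanking attB1 and attB2 remnants, and it reads through attB2 into a C-terminal V5 epitope tag for detection. A WPRE downstream enhances transcript expression. The barcode is not annotated in the feature table, so its position is not stated. A short U6 promoter fragment is annotated between the V5 tag and the WPRE, but its function is not given in the record.
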