Addgene plasmid #144544: TFORF3068
Purpose: Lentiviral vector for overexpressing transcription factor ORFs with unique 24-bp barcodes. Barcodes facilitate identification of transcription factors in pooled screens.
Depositing lab: Feng Zhang. Depositing organization: Broad Institute. Publication: A transcription factor atlas of directed differentiation. Joung J, Ma S, Tay T, Geiger-Schuller KR, Kirchgatterer PC, Verdine VK, Guo B, Arias-Garcia MA, Allen WE, Singh A, Kuksenko O, Abudayyeh OO, Gootenberg JS, Fu Z, Macrae RK, Buenrostro JD, Regev A, Zhang F. Cell. 2023 Jan 5;186(1):209-229.e26. doi: 10.1016/j.cell.2022.11.026. PubMed 36608654.
Backbone
  Vector backbone: pLX_TRC317
  Backbone manufacturer: Broad Institute Genetic Perturbation Platform
  Backbone size w/o insert (bp): 8264
  Vector type: Mammalian Expression, Lentiviral
  Selectable markers: Puromycin
Growth in bacteria
  Bacterial resistance: Ampicillin, 100 μg/mL
  Growth temperature: 37°C
  Growth strain: NEB Stable
  Copy number: High Copy
Gene/Insert
  Gene/Insert name: FOXJ2
  Species: H. sapiens (human)
  Insert size (bp): 1931
  Entrez Gene: FOXJ2 (a.k.a. FHX)
  Promoter: EF1a
  Tag / fusion protein: V5 (C terminal on insert)
  Cloning method: Gateway Cloning
  Sequencing primers: 5′ GGGTGGAGACTGAAGTTAGGCCAG; 3′ CACATAGCGTAAAAGGAGCAACATAG
Resource information
  A portion of this plasmid was derived from a plasmid made by: Broad Institute Genetic Perturbation Platform
Terms and licenses: Academic/Nonprofit Terms; Industry Terms: Not Available to Industry
Depositor comments: NM_018416.2 Please test multiple small colonies in case of plasmid recombination. To make this collection available in a timely manner, a portion of this collection was not fully sequenced by Addgene. If an Addgene verified full plasmid sequence is not available, please contact us prior to placing an order to request the full sequence.
How to cite: TFORF3068 was a gift from Feng Zhang (Addgene plasmid # 144544 ; http://n2t.net/addgene:144544 ; RRID:Addgene_144544)
