>Addgene plasmid #144544 | TFORF3068 | depositor partial sequence | sequence record 285747 | Insert
ATCGATTGATCAACAAGTTTGTACAAAAAAGTTGGCACCATGGCTTCTGACCTAGAGAGTAGCCTCACCT
CCATAGACTGGCTCCCCCAGCTGACCCTCCGAGCTACCATTGAGAAGCTTGGAAGTGCCTCCCAGGCTGG
GCCTCCCGGGAGCAGCCGCAAGTGTTCACCAGGGTCACCCACAGATCCTAATGCCACCCTGAGCAAAGAC
GAGGCAGCAGTGCACCAGGACGGCAAGCCACGATACAGCTATGCCACTCTCATCACCTATGCCATCAACT
CCTCTCCAGCCAAGAAGATGACCCTCAGCGAGATTTACCGCTGGATCTGTGATAACTTCCCCTATTACAA
GAATGCTGGCATTGGTTGGAAGAATTCAATACGGCACAACCTTTCTCTCAACAAGTGTTTCCGGAAGGTG
CCCAGACCTCGGGATGACCCTGGGAAGGGTTCCTATTGGACAATTGACACCTGCCCTGACATTTCCCGAA
AGAGAAGACACCCTCCAGATGATGATCTGTCCCAAGACTCACCAGAACAGGAGGCAAGCAAGAGCCCACG
GGGAGGCGTTGCAGGGAGTGGAGAAGCCTCACTGCCTCCTGAGGGGAATCCGCAGATGTCACTTCAGAGC
CCCACATCTATAGCCAGCTACAGCCAGGGCACAGGATCTGTGGATGGTGGAGCAGTGGCAGCAGGGGCTT
CAGGCCGAGAAAGTGCTGAGGGTCCCCCTCCCCTCTATAACACCAACCATGACTTTAAATTCTCCTACTC
AGAGATCAACTTTCAGGATCTAAGCTGGTCCTTCCGCAACCTCTATAAGTCCATGCTGGAGAAGTCCTCT
TCCTCCTCTCAGCACGGCTTTTCTTCTCTCCTGGGGGACATCCCACCCTCGAACAACTACTACATGTATC
AGCAGCAGCAGCCACCGCCACCTCAACAGCAGCAGCAGCAGCAGCAGCCGCCACAGCCACCTCCCCAGCA
GTCCCAGCCACAGCAGCAGCAGGCACCTGCCCAGGGCCCCTCAGCTGTAGGGGGTGCTCCTCCACTGCAC
ACCCCAAGCACAGATGGTTGTACCCCACCAGGGGGAAAGCAAGCTGGGGCGGAAGGCTATGGGCCTCCCC
CTGTAATGGCCATGCATCCACCCCCGCTGCAGCATGGAGGCTACCACCCTCATCAGCACCATCCCCACTC
CCACCCTGCCCAGCAGCCACCACCTCCACAGCCACAGGCACAAGGCCAGGCTCCCATCAACAACACTGGC
TTTGCCTTTCCTTCTGACTGGTGCTCTAATATTGACTCTTTAAAGGAAAGCTTCAAGATGGTGAATCGGC
TCAATTGGTCCAGCATTGAGCAGTCACAATTCTCAGAACTGATGGAGAGTCTACGACAGGCAGAGCAGAA
GAACTGGACCCTCGACCAGCATCACATTGCCAATCTGTGTGACTCCCTCAACCACTTCCTTACTCAGACT
GGTCACGTGCCCCCTCAAGGGGGTACCCACCGCCCACCAGCCCCTGCCCGTATTGCTGACTCCTGTGCCC
TCACCAGTGGCAAACAGGAGTCAGCCATGAGCCAAGTGAACTCTTATGGGCACCCACAAGCTCCCCACCT
CTACCCTGGCCCATCACCAATGTACCCAATCCCCACCCAGGACTCAGCAGGATACAATCGCCCAGCACAC
CATATGGTCCCTCGGCCATCAGTGCCACCTCCTGGTGCCAATGAGGAGATCCCTGATGACTTCGACTGGG
ACTTGATCACTTTGCCAACTTTCTTGTACAAAGTGGTTGATATCGGTAAGCCTATCCCTAACCCTCTCCT
CGGTCTCGATTCTACGTAGTAATGAACTAGTCCGTAACTTGAAAGTATTTCGATTTCTTGGCTTTATATA
TCTTGTGGAAAGGACGAGGTAGCAAGTGCAGTCAGCTCCGG
