>Addgene plasmid #144544 | TFORF3068 | depositor partial sequence | sequence record 285748 | Barcode
GGTAGCAAGTGCAGTCAGCTCCGG
